>Addgene plasmid #118690 | pER8 cHA-XERICO | addgene full sequence | sequence record 229849 | Addgene NGS Result
GTTTACCCGCCAATATATCCTGTCAAACACTGATAGTTTAAACTGAAGGCGGGAAACGACAATCTGATCC
AAGCTCAAGCTAAGCTTGCATGCCTGCAGGATATCGTGGATCCAAGCTTGCCACGTGCCGCCACGTGCCG
CCACGTGCCGCCACGTGCCTCTAGAGGATCCATCTCCACTGACGTAAGGGATGACGCACAATCCCACTAT
CCTTCGCAAGACCCTTCCTCTATATAAGGAAGTTCATTTCATTTGGAGAGGACACGCTGGGATCCCCAAT
TCCGGGCGGAATGAAAGCGTTAACGGCCAGGCAACAAGAGGTGTTTGATCTCATCCGTGATCACATCAGC
CAGACAGGTATGCCGCCGACGCGTGCGGAAATCGCGCAGCGTTTGGGGTTCCGTTCCCCAAACGCGGCTG
AAGAACATCTGAAGGCGCTGGCACGCAAAGGCGTTATTGAAATTGTTTCCGGCGCATCACGCGGGATTCG
TCTGTTGCAGGAAGAGGAAGAAGGGTTGCCGCTGGTAGGTCGTGTGGCTGCCGGTGAACCGTCGAGCGCC
CCCCCGACCGATGTCAGCCTGGGGGACGAGCTCCACTTAGACGGCGAGGACGTGGCGATGGCGCATGCCG
ACGCGCTAGACGATTTCGATCTGGACATGTTGGGGGACGGGGATTCCCCGGGTCCGGGATTTACCCCCCA
CGACTCCGCCCCCTACGGCGCTCTGGATATGGCCGACTTCGAGTTTGAGCAGATGTTTACCGATGCCCTT
GGAATTGACGAGTACGGTGGGGATCCGTCTGCTGGAGACATGAGAGCTGCCAACCTTTGGCCAAGCCCGC
TCATGATCAAACGCTCTAAGAAGAACAGCCTGGCCTTGTCCCTGACGGCCGACCAGATGGTCAGTGCCTT
GTTGGATGCTGAGCCCCCCATACTCTATTCCGAGTATGATCCTACCAGACCCTTCAGTGAAGCTTCGATG
ATGGGCTTACTGACCAACCTGGCAGACAGGGAGCTGGTTCACATGATCAACTGGGCGAAGAGGGTGCCAG
GCTTTGTGGATTTGACCCTCCATGATCAGGTCCACCTTCTAGAATGTGCCTGGCTAGAGATCCTGATGAT
TGGTCTCGTCTGGCGCTCCATGGAGCACCCAGGGAAGCTACTGTTTGCTCCTAACTTGCTCTTGGACAGG
AACCAGGGAAAATGTGTAGAGGGCATGGTGGAGATCTTCGACATGCTGCTGGCTACATCATCTCGGTTCC
GCATGATGAATCTGCAGGGAGAGGAGTTTGTGTGCCTCAAATCTATTATTTTGCTTAATTCTGGAGTGTA
CACATTTCTGTCCAGCACCCTGAAGTCTCTGGAAGAGAAGGACCATATCCACCGAGTCCTGGACAAGATC
ACAGACACTTTGATCCACCTGATGGCCAAGGCAGGCCTGACCCTGCAGCAGCAGCACCAGCGGCTGGCCC
AGCTCCTCCTCATCCTCTCCCACATCAGGCACATGAGTAACAAAGGCATGGAGCATCTGTACAGCATGAA
GTGCAAGAACGTGGTGCCCCTCTATGACCTGCTGCTGGAGATGCTGGACGCCCACCGCCTACATGCGCCC
ACTAGCCGTGGAGGGGCATCCGTGGAGGAGACGGACCAAAGCCACTTGGCCACTGCGGGCTCTACTTCAT
CGCATTCCTTGCAAAAGTATTACATCACGGGGGAGGCAGAGGGTTTCCCTGCCACAGTCTGAGAGCTCCC
TGGCGGAATTCCCAGAGATGTTAGCTGAAATCATCACTAATCAGATACCAAAATATTCAAATGGAAATAT
CAAAAAGCTTCTGTTTCATCAAAAATGACTCGACCTAACTGAGTAAGCTAGCTTGTTCGAGTATTATGGC
ATTGGGAAAACTGTTTTTCTTGTACCATTTGTTGTGCTTGTAATTTACTGTGTTTTTTATTCGGTTTTCG
CTATCGAACTGTGAAATGGAAATGGATGGAGAAGAGTTAATGAATGATATGGTCCTTTTGTTCATTCTCA
AATTAATATTATTTGTTTTTTCTCTTATTTGTTGTGTGTTGAATTTGAAATTATAAGAGATATGCAAACA
TTTTGTTTTGAGTAAAAATGTGTCAAATCGTGGCCTCTAATGACCGAAGTTAATATGAGGAGTAAAACAC
TAGATCCCCAAACAAGCTTGAAACTGAAGGCGGGAAACGACAATCTGATCATGAGCGGAGAATTAAGGGA
GTCACGTTATGACCCCCGCCGATGACGCGGGACAAGCCGTTTTACGTTTGGAACTGACAGAACCGCAACG
TTGAAGGAGCCACTCAGCCGCGGGTTTCTGGAGTTTAATGAGCTAAGCACATACGTCAGAAACCATTATT
GCGCGTTCAAAAGTCGCCTAAGGTCACTATCAGCTAGCAAATATTTCTTGTCAAAAATGCTCCACTGACG
TTCCATAAATTCCCCTCGGTATCCAATTAGAGTCTCATATTCACTCTCAATCCAAATAATCTGCACCGGA
TCCGCTAGAGGATCTCGACCTGCAAGATCCCGGGGGGCAATGAGATATGAAAAAGCCTGAACTCACCGCG
ACGTCTGTCGAGAAGTTTCTGATCGAAAAGTTCGACAGCGTCTCCGACCTGATGCAGCTCTCGGAGGGCG
AAGAATCTCGTGCTTTCAGCTTCGATGTAGGAGGGCGTGGATATGTCCTGCGGGTAAATAGCTGCGCCGA
TGGTTTCTACAAAGATCGTTATGTTTATCGGCACTTTGCATCGGCCGCGCTCCCGATTCCGGAAGTGCTT
GACATTGGGGAATTCAGCGAGAGCCTGACCTATTGCATCTCCCGCCGTGCACAGGGTGTCACGTTGCAAG
ACCTGCCTGAAACCGAACTGCCCGCTGTTCTGCAGCCGGTCGCGGAGGCCATGGATGCGATCGCTGCGGC
CGATCTTAGCCAGACGAGCGGGTTCGGCCCATTCGGACCGCAAGGAATCGGTCAATACACTACATGGCGT
GATTTCATATGCGCGATTGCTGATCCCCATGTGTATCACTGGCAAACTGTGATGGACGACACCGTCAGTG
CGTCCGTCGCGCAGGCTCTCGATGAGCTGATGCTTTGGGCCGAGGACTGCCCCGAAGTCCGGCACCTCGT
GCACGCGGATTTCGGCTCCAACAATGTCCTGACGGACAATGGCCGCATAACAGCGGTCATTGACTGGAGC
GAGGCGATGTTCGGGGATTCCCAATACGAGGTCGCCAACATCTTCTTCTGGAGGCCGTGGTTGGCTTGTA
TGGAGCAGCAGACGCGCTACTTCGAGCGGAGGCATCCGGAGCTTGCAGGATCGCCGCGGCTCCGGGCGTA
TATGCTCCGCATTGGTCTTGACCAACTCTATCAGAGCTTGGTTGACGGCAATTTCGATGATGCAGCTTGG
GCGCAGGGTCGATGCGACGCAATCGTCCGATCCGGAGCCGGGACTGTCGGGCGTACACAAATCGCCCGCA
GAAGCGCGGCCGTCTGGACCGATGGCTGTGTAGAAGTACTCGCCGATAGTGGAAACCGACGCCCCAGCAC
TCGTCCGGGATCTTGGAGGTGATGTAACATGATCACAAGCTGATCCCCCGAATTTCCCCGATCGTTCAAA
CATTTGGCAATAAAGTTTCTTAAGATTGAATCCTGTTGCCGGTCTTGCGATGATTATCATATAATTTCTG
TTGAATTACGTTAAGCATGTAATAATTAACATGTAATGCATGACGTTATTTATGAGATGGGTTTTTATGA
TTAGAGTCCCGCAATTATACATTTAATACGCGATAGAAAACAAAATATAGCGCGCAAACTAGGATAAATT
ATCGCGCGCGGTGTCATCTATGTTACTAGATCGGGAATTGATCCCCCCTCGACAGCTTGCATGCCGCTTG
GGCTGCAGGTCGAGGCTAAAAAACTAATCGCATTATCATCCCCTCGACGTACTGTACATATAACCACTGG
TTTTATATACAGCAGTACTGTACATATAACCACTGGTTTTATATACAGCAGTCGACGTACTGTACATATA
ACCACTGGTTTTATATACAGCAGTACTGTACATATAACCACTGGTTTTATATACAGCAGTCGAGGTAAGA
TTAGATATGGATATGTATATGGATATGTATATGGTGGTAATGCCATGTAATATGCTCGACTCTAGGATCT
TCGCAAGACCCTTCCTCTATATAAGGAAGTTCATTTCATTTGGAGAGGACACGCTGAAGCTAGTCGACTC
TAGCCTCGAGGCGCGCCCACAAGTTTGTACAAAAAAGCAGGCTCTATGGGTCTATCAAGTCTTCCTGGTC
CATCAGAAGGAATGTTATGTGTGATATTAGTTAATACAGCATTATCGATCTCCATTGTCAAAGGCATTGT
AAGATCATTCCTTGGCATAGTAGGAATCAGTCTCTCGCCGTCTTCATCCTCGCCTTCTTCGGTGACGGTA
TCTTCAGAGAATTCATCAACTTCAGAGTCATTTGATTTCCGGGTCTGCCAACCAGAGAGTTACCTTGAGG
AGTTCAGGAACCGGACTCCGACACTGAGGTTTGAGAGCTTGTGCAGGTGCAAGAAACAGGCAGACAATGA
GTGTTCTGTGTGTTTGTCGAAATTCCAAGGGGATTCAGAGATCAACAAGCTCAAGTGCGGCCATTTGTTT
CACAAAACATGCTTGGAGAAATGGATAGACTATTGGAACATCACTTGCCCATTGTGTAGGACTCCTCTTG
TTGTTGTGCCAGAAGACCATCAGCTTTCTTCTAATGTTTGGAACCCAGCTTTCTTGTACAAAGTGGTTAC
GTACATGTATCCTTATGATGTTCCAGATTATGCTAGTCTTATGTACCCATACGACGTGCCTGACTACGCA
TCATTGATGTATCCTTATGATGTTCCAGATTATGCTAGTCTTTAAGGGCCTAGGACGCGTCTTAATTAAC
TAGTCGATCCAGGCCTCCCAGCTTTCGTCCGTATCATCGGTTTCGACAACGTTCGTCAAGTTCAATGCAT
CAGTTTCATTGCCCACACACCAGAATCCTACTAAGTTTGAGTATTATGGCATTGGAAAAGCTGTTTTCTT
CTATCATTTGTTCTGCTTGTAATTTACTGTGTTCTTTCAGTTTTTGTTTTCGGACATCAAAATGCAAATG
GATGGATAAGAGTTAATAAATGATATGGTCCTTTTGTTCATTCTCAAATTATTATTATCTGTTGTTTTTA
CTTTAATGGGTTGAATTTAAGTAAGAAAGGAACTAACAGTGTGATATTAAGGTGCAATGTTAGACATATA
AAACAGTCTTTCACCTCTCTTTGGTTATGTCTTGAATTGGTTTGTTTCTTCACTTATCTGTGTAATCAAG
TTTACTATGAGTCTATGATCAAGTAATTATGCAATCAAGTTAAGTACAGTATAGGCTTTTTGTGTCGAGG
GGGTACCGAGTCGAGGAATTCACTGGCCGTCGTTTTACAACGTCGTGACTGGGAAAACCCTGGCGTTACC
CAACTTAATCGCCTTGCAGCACATCCCCCTTTCGCCAGCTGGCGTAATAGCGAAGAGGCCCGCACCGATC
GCCCTTCCCAACAGTTGCGCAGCCTGAATGGCGGGTACCGAGCTCGAATTCAATTCGGCGTTAATTCAGT
ACATTAAAAACGTCCGCAATGTGTTATTAAGTTGTCTAAGCGTCAATTTGTTTACACCACAATATATCCT
GCCACCAGCCAGCCAACAGCTCCCCGACCGGCAGCTCGGCACAAAATCACCACTCGATACAGGCAGCCCA
TCAGTCCGGGACGGCGTCAGCGGGAGAGCCGTTGTAAGGCGGCAGACTTTGCTCATGTTACCGATGCTAT
TCGGAAGAACGGCAACTAAGCTGCCGGGTTTGAAACACGGATGATCTCGCGGAGGGTAGCATGTTGATTG
TAACGATGACAGAGCGTTGCTGCCTGTGATCAATTCGGGCACGAACCCAGTGGACATAAGCCTGTTCGGT
TCGTAAGCTGTAATGCAAGTAGCGTATGCGCTCACGCAACTGGTCCAGAACCTTGACCGAACGCAGCGGT
GGTAACGGCGCAGTGGCGGTTTTCATGGCTTGTTATGACTGTTTTTTTGGGGTACAGTCTATGCCTCGGG
CATCCAAGCAGCAAGCGCGTTACGCCGTGGGTCGATGTTTGATGTTATGGAGCAGCAACGATGTTACGCA
GCAGGGCAGTCGCCCTAAAACAAAGTTAAACATCATGGGGGAAGCGGTGATCGCCGAAGTATCGACTCAA
CTATCAGAGGTAGTTGGCGTCATCGAGCGCCATCTCGAACCGACGTTGCTGGCCGTACATTTGTACGGCT
CCGCAGTGGATGGCGGCCTGAAGCCACACAGTGATATTGATTTGCTGGTTACGGTGACCGTAAGGCTTGA
TGAAACAACGCGGCGAGCTTTGATCAACGACCTTTTGGAAACTTCGGCTTCCCCTGGAGAGAGCGAGATT
CTCCGCGCTGTAGAAGTCACCATTGTTGTGCACGACGACATCATTCCGTGGCGTTATCCAGCTAAGCGCG
AACTGCAATTTGGAGAATGGCAGCGCAATGACATTCTTGCAGGTATCTTCGAGCCAGCCACGATCGACAT
TGATCTGGCTATCTTGCTGACAAAAGCAAGAGAACATAGCGTTGCCTTGGTAGGTCCAGCGGCGGAGGAA
CTCTTTGATCCGGTTCCTGAACAGGATCTATTTGAGGCGCTAAATGAAACCTTAACGCTATGGAACTCGC
CGCCCGACTGGGCTGGCGATGAGCGAAATGTAGTGCTTACGTTGTCCCGCATTTGGTACAGCGCAGTAAC
CGGCAAAATCGCGCCGAAGGATGTCGCTGCCGACTGGGCAATGGAGCGCCTGCCGGCCCAGTATCAGCCC
GTCATACTTGAAGCTAGACAGGCTTATCTTGGACAAGAAGAAGATCGCTTGGCCTCGCGCGCAGATCAGT
TGGAAGAATTTGTCCACTACGTGAAAGGCGAGATCACCAAGGTAGTCGGCAAATAATGTCTAGCTAGAAA
TTCGTTCAAGCCGACGCCGCTTCGCGGCGCGGCTTAACTCAAGCGTTAGATGCACTAAGCACATAATTGC
TCACAGCCAAACTATCAGGTCAAGTCTGCTTTTATTATTTTTAAGCGTGCATAATAAGCCCTACACAAAT
TGGGAGATATATCATGCATGACCAAAATCCCTTAACGTGAGTTTTCGTTCCACTGAGCGTCAGACCCCGT
AGAAAAGATCAAAGGATCTTCTTGAGATCCTTTTTTTCTGCGCGTAATCTGCTGCTTGCAAACAAAAAAA
CCACCGCTACCAGCGGTGGTTTGTTTGCCGGATCAAGAGCTACCAACTCTTTTTCCGAAGGTAACTGGCT
TCAGCAGAGCGCAGATACCAAATACTGTCCTTCTAGTGTAGCCGTAGTTAGGCCACCACTTCAAGAACTC
TGTAGCACCGCCTACATACCTCGCTCTGCTAATCCTGTTACCAGTGGCTGCTGCCAGTGGCGATAAGTCG
TGTCTTACCGGGTTGGACTCAAGACGATAGTTACCGGATAAGGCGCAGCGGTCGGGCTGAACGGGGGGTT
CGTGCACACAGCCCAGCTTGGAGCGAACGACCTACACCGAACTGAGATACCTACAGCGTGAGCTATGAGA
AAGCGCCACGCTTCCCGAAGGGAGAAAGGCGGACAGGTATCCGGTAAGCGGCAGGGTCGGAACAGGAGAG
CGCACGAGGGAGCTTCCAGGGGGAAACGCCTGGTATCTTTATAGTCCTGTCGGGTTTCGCCACCTCTGAC
TTGAGCGTCGATTTTTGTGATGCTCGTCAGGGGGGCGGAGCCTATGGAAAAACGCCAGCAACGCGGCCTT
TTTACGGTTCCTGGCCTTTTGCTGGCCTTTTGCTCACATGTTCTTTCCTGCGTTATCCCCTGATTCTGTG
GATAACCGTATTACCGCCTTTGAGTGAGCTGATACCGCTCGCCGCAGCCGAACGACCGAGCGCAGCGAGT
CAGTGAGCGAGGAAGCGGAAGAGCGCCTGATGCGGTATTTTCTCCTTACGCATCTGTGCGGTATTTCACA
CCGCATATGGTGCACTCTCAGTACAATCTGCTCTGATGCCGCATAGTTAAGCCAGTATACACTCCGCTAT
CGCTACGTGACTGGGTCATGGCTGCGCCCCGACACCCGCCAACACCCGCTGACGCGCCCTGACGGGCTTG
TCTGCTCCCGGCATCCGCTTACAGACAAGCTGTGACCGTCTCCGGGAGCTGCATGTGTCAGAGGTTTTCA
CCGTCATCACCGAAACGCGCGAGGCAGGGTGCCTTGATGTGGGCGCCGGCGGTCGAGTGGCGACGGCGCG
GCTTGTCCGCGCCCTGGTAGATTGCCTGGCCGTAGGCCAGCCATTTTTGAGCGGCCAGCGGCCGCGATAG
GCCGACGCGAAGCGGCGGGGCGTAGGGAGCGCAGCGACCGAAGGGTAGGCGCTTTTTGCAGCTCTTCGGC
TGTGCGCTGGCCAGACAGTTATGCACAGGCCAGGCGGGTTTTAAGAGTTTTAATAAGTTTTAAAGAGTTT
TAGGCGGAAAAATCGCCTTTTTTCTCTTTTATATCAGTCACTTACATGTGTGACCGGTTCCCAATGTACG
GCTTTGGGTTCCCAATGTACGGGTTCCGGTTCCCAATGTACGGCTTTGGGTTCCCAATGTACGTGCTATC
CACAGGAAAGAGACCTTTTCGACCTTTTTCCCCTGCTAGGGCAATTTGCCCTAGCATCTGCTCCGTACAT
TAGGAACCGGCGGATGCTTCGCCCTCGATCAGGTTGCGGTAGCGCATGACTAGGATCGGGCCAGCCTGCC
CCGCCTCCTCCTTCAAATCGTACTCCGGCAGGTCATTTGACCCGATCAGCTTGCGCACGGTGAAACAGAA
CTTCTTGAACTCTCCGGCGCTGCCACTGCGTTCGTAGATCGTCTTGAACAACCATCTGGCTTCTGCCTTG
CCTGCGGCGCGGCGTGCCAGGCGGTAGAGAAAACGGCCGATGCCGGGATCGATCAAAAAGTAATCGGGGT
GAACCGTCAGCACGTCCGGGTTCTTGCCTTCTGTGATCTCGCGGTACATCCAATCAGCTAGCTCGATCTC
GATGTACTCCGGCCGCCCGGTTTCGCTCTTTACGATCTTGTAGCGGCTAATCAAGGCTTCACCCTCGGAT
ACCGTCACCAGGCGGCCGTTCTTGGCCTTCTTCGTACGCTGCATGGCAACGTGCGTGGTGTTTAACCGAA
TGCAGGTTTCTACCAGGTCGTCTTTCTGCTTTCCGCCATCGGCTCGCCGGCAGAACTTGAGTACGTCCGC
AACGTGTGGACGGAACACGCGGCCGGGCTTGTCTCCCTTCCCTTCCCGGTATCGGTTCATGGATTCGGTT
AGATGGGAAACCGCCATCAGTACCAGGTCGTAATCCCACACACTGGCCATGCCGGCCGGCCCTGCGGAAA
CCTCTACGTGCCCGTCTGGAAGCTCGTAGCGGATCACCTCGCCAGCTCGTCGGTCACGCTTCGACAGACG
GAAAACGGCCACGTCCATGATGCTGCGACTATCGCGGGTGCCCACGTCATAGAGCATCGGAACGAAAAAA
TCTGGTTGCTCGTCGCCCTTGGGCGGCTTCCTAATCGACGGCGCACCGGCTGCCGGCGGTTGCCGGGATT
CTTTGCGGATTCGATCAGCGGCCGCTTGCCACGATTCACCGGGGCGTGCTTCTGCCTCGATGCGTTGCCG
CTGGGCGGCCTGCGCGGCCTTCAACTTCTCCACCAGGTCATCACCCAGCGCCGCGCCGATTTGTACCGGG
CCGGATGGTTTGCGACCGCTCACGCCGATTCCTCGGGCTTGGGGGTTCCAGTGCCATTGCAGGGCCGGCA
GACAACCCAGCCGCTTACGCCTGGCCAACCGCCCGTTCCTCCACACATGGGGCATTCCACGGCGTCGGTG
CCTGGTTGTTCTTGATTTTCCATGCCGCCTCCTTTAGCCGCTAAAATTCATCTACTCATTTATTCATTTG
CTCATTTACTCTGGTAGCTGCGCGATGTATTCAGATAGCAGCTCGGTAATGGTCTTGCCTTGGCGTACCG
CGTACATCTTCAGCTTGGTGTGATCCTCCGCCGGCAACTGAAAGTTGACCCGCTTCATGGCTGGCGTGTC
TGCCAGGCTGGCCAACGTTGCAGCCTTGCTGCTGCGTGCGCTCGGACGGCCGGCACTTAGCGTGTTTGTG
CTTTTGCTCATTTTCTCTTTACCTCATTAACTCAAATGAGTTTTGATTTAATTTCAGCGGCCAGCGCCTG
GACCTCGCGGGCAGCGTCGCCCTCGGGTTCTGATTCAAGAACGGTTGTGCCGGCGGCGGCAGTGCCTGGG
TAGCTCACGCGCTGCGTGATACGGGACTCAAGAATGGGCAGCTCGTACCCGGCCAGCGCCTCGGCAACCT
CACCGCCGATGCGCGTGCCTTTGATCGCCCGCGACACGACAAAGGCCGCTTGTAGCCTTCCATCCGTGAC
CTCAATGCGCTGCTTAACCAGCTCCACCAGGTCGGCGGTGGCCCATATGTCGTAAGGGCTTGGCTGCACC
GGAATCAGCACGAAGTCGGCTGCCTTGATCGCGGACACAGCCAAGTCCGCCGCCTGGGGCGCTCCGTCGA
TCACTACGAAGTCGCGCCGGCCGATGGCCTTCACGTCGCGGTCAATCGTCGGGCGGTCGATGCCGACAAC
GGTTAGCGGTTGATCTTCCCGCACGGCCGCCCAATCGCGGGCACTGCCCTGGGGATCGGAATCGACTAAC
AGAACATCGGCCCCGGCGAGTTGCAGGGCGCGGGCTAGATGGGTTGCGATGGTCGTCTTGCCTGACCCGC
CTTTCTGGTTAAGTACAGCGATAACCTTCATGCGTTCCCCTTGCGTATTTGTTTATTTACTCATCGCATC
ATATACGCAGCGACCGCATGACGCAAGCTGTTTTACTCAAATACACATCACCTTTTTAGACGGCGGCGCT
CGGTTTCTTCAGCGGCCAAGCTGGCCGGCCAGGCCGCCAGCTTGGCATCAGACAAACCGGCCAGGATTTC
ATGCAGCCGCACGGTTGAGACGTGCGCGGGCGGCTCGAACACGTACCCGGCCGCGATCATCTCCGCCTCG
ATCTCTTCGGTAATGAAAAACGGTTCGTCCTGGCCGTCCTGGTGCGGTTTCATGCTTGTTCCTCTTGGCG
TTCATTCTCGGCGGCCGCCAGGGCGTCGGCCTCGGTCAATGCGTCCTCACGGAAGGCACCGCGCCGCCTG
GCCTCGGTGGGCGTCACTTCCTCGCTGCGCTCAAGTGCGCGGTACAGGGTCGAGCGATGCACGCCAAGCA
GTGCAGCCGCCTCTTTCACGGTGCGGCCTTCCTGGTCGATCAGCTCGCGGGCGTGCGCGATCTGTGCCGG
GGTGAGGGTAGGGCGGGGGCCAAACTTCACGCCTCGGGCCTTGGCGGCCTCGCGCCCGCTCCGGGTGCGG
TCGATGATTAGGGAACGCTCGAACTCGGCAATGCCGGCGAACACGGTCAACACCATGCGGCCGGCCGGCG
TGGTGGTGTCGGCCCACGGCTCTGCCAGGCTACGCAGGCCCGCGCCGGCCTCCTGGATGCGCTCGGCAAT
GTCCAGTAGGTCGCGGGTGCTGCGGGCCAGGCGGTCTAGCCTGGTCACTGTCACAACGTCGCCAGGGCGT
AGGTGGTCAAGCATCCTGGCCAGCTCCGGGCGGTCGCGCCTGGTGCCGGTGATCTTCTCGGAAAACAGCT
TGGTGCAGCCGGCCGCGTGCAGTTCGGCCCGTTGGTTGGTCAAGTCCTGGTCGTCGGTGCTGACGCGGGC
ATAGCCCAGCAGGCCAGCGGCGGCGCTCTTGTTCATGGCGTAATGTCTCCGGTTCTAGTCGCAAGTATTC
TACTTTATGCGACTAAAACACGCGACAAGAAAACGCCAGGAAAAGGGCAGGGCGGCAGCCTGTCGCGTAA
CTTAGGACTTGTGCGACATGTCGTTTTCAGAAGACGGCTGCACTGAACGTCAGAAGCCGACTGCACTATA
GCAGCGGAGGGGTTGGATCAAAGTACTTTAAAGTACTTTAAAGTACTTTAAAGTACTTTGATCCCGAGGG
GAACCCTGTGGTTGGCATGCACATACAAATGGACGAACGGATAAACCTTTTCACGCCCTTTTAAATATCC
GATTATTCTAATAAACGCTCTTTTCTCTTAG
Features (pLannotate 1.2.2; 32 found; start..end, strand, type, name):
      1..25      -  misc_feature   RB T-DNA repeat: right border repeat from nopaline C58 T-DNA
     82..100     -  misc_feature   MCS (fragment): pUC18/19 multiple cloning site
    172..217     +  promoter       35SPPDK promoter (fragment): hybrid promoter consisting of the cauliflower mosaic virus 35S enhancer fused to the maize C4PPDK basal promoter (Yoo et al., 2007)
    216..262     +  promoter       minimal CaMV 35S promoter: minimal 35S promoter from cauliflower mosaic virus
    291..542     +  CDS            LexA BD: DNA-binding domain of E. coli LexA; lexA (truncated); binds the 16-bp palindromic sequence 5'-CTGTATATATATACAG-3'
    558..791     +  CDS            VP16 AD: transcriptional activation domain of herpes simplex virus protein VP16 (Triezenberg et al., 1988; Cousens et al., 1989); UL48
    801..1736    +  CDS            ERT2: mutated ligand-binding domain of the human estrogen receptor (Feil et al., 1997)
   1756..1845    +  CDS            NR3C1 (fragment): GCR_RABIT - Also known as GRL. Experimental evidence at protein level: Swiss-Prot protein existence level 1. Receptor for glucocorticoids (GC). Has a dual mode of action: as a transcription factor that binds to glucocorticoid response elements (GRE), both for nuclear and mitochondrial DNA, and as a modulator of other transcription factors. Affects inflammatory responses, cellular proliferation and differentiation in target tissues. Involved in chromatin remodeling. Plays a role in rapid mRNA degradation by binding to the 5' UTR of target mRNAs and interacting with PNRC2 in a ligand-dependent m
   1875..2171    +  terminator     E9 terminator (fragment): terminator and polyadenylation signal from the pea rbcS-E9 gene
   2332..2515    +  promoter       NOS promoter: nopaline synthase promoter NOS promoter
   2567..3577    +  CDS            HygR: aminoglycoside phosphotransferase from E. coli; aph(4)-Ia; confers resistance to hygromycin
   3630..3882    +  terminator     NOS terminator: nopaline synthase terminator and poly(A) signal
   3933..3961    -  promoter       GAL1 promoter (fragment): S. cerevisiae GAL1; inducible promoter, regulated by Gal4
   4125..4184    -  promoter       GAL10 promoter (fragment): S. cerevisiae GAL10; inducible promoter, regulated by Gal4
   4203..4249    +  promoter       minimal CaMV 35S promoter: minimal 35S promoter from cauliflower mosaic virus
   4289..4313    +  protein_bind   attB1: mutant version of attB; recombination site for the Gateway® BP reaction BP Clonase™
   4316..4801    +  CDS            XERICO: XERIC_ARATH - Experimental evidence at protein level: Swiss-Prot protein existence level 1. Function on abscisic acid homeostasis at post-translational level, probably through ubiquitin/proteasome-dependent substrate- specific degradation. From Arabidopsis thaliana (Mouse-ear cress).
   4803..4827    -  protein_bind   attB2: mutant version of attB; recombination site for the Gateway® BP reaction BP Clonase™
   4991..5071    +  CDS            RBCS.3A (fragment): RBS3_PEA - Experimental evidence at protein level: Swiss-Prot protein existence level 1. RuBisCO catalyzes two reactions: the carboxylation of D- ribulose 1,5-bisphosphate, the primary event in carbon dioxide fixation, as well as the oxidative fragmentation of the pentose substrate. Both reactions occur simultaneously and in competition at the same active site. Although the small subunit is not catalytic it is essential for maximal activity (Probable). Binds to abscisic acid (ABA); only half of the possible binding sites are occupied in the crystal; and there are indications this is a low affi
   5478..5633    +  CDS            lacZα (fragment): LacZα fragment of β-galactosidase; lacZ fragment
   5632..5651    -  misc_feature   MCS (fragment): pUC18/19 multiple cloning site
   5720..5744    -  misc_feature   LB T-DNA repeat: left border repeat from nopaline C58 T-DNA
   6003..6026    +  promoter       Pc promoter (fragment): intI1 (promoter lies within the coding sequence); class 1 integron promoter
   6202..6258    +  CDS            GmR (fragment): gentamycin acetyltransferase; aacC1; confers resistance to gentamycin
   6269..7056    +  CDS            SmR (fragment): aminoglycoside adenylyltransferase (Murphy, 1985); aadA; confers resistance to spectinomycin and streptomycin
   7302..7890    +  rep_origin     ori: high-copy-number ColE1/pMB1/pBR322/pUC origin of replication
   8076..8216    -  misc_feature   bom: basis of mobility region from pBR322
   8318..8357    -  CDS            rop (fragment): Rop protein, which maintains plasmids at low copy number; rop
   8560..8754    -  rep_origin     pVS1 oriV: origin of replication for the Pseudomonas plasmid pVS1 (Heeb et al., 2000)
   8820..9893    -  CDS            pVS1 RepA: replication protein from the Pseudomonas plasmid pVS1 (Heeb et al., 2000)
  10322..10951   -  CDS            pVS1 StaA: stability protein from the Pseudomonas plasmid pVS1 (Heeb et al., 2000)
  11511..11912   -  CDS            Y4CG_SINFN (fragment): Protein inferred from homology: Swiss-Prot protein existence level 3. From Sinorhizobium fredii (strain NBRC 101917 / NGR234).
