[The description below was written by a language model from this plasmid's Addgene catalogue record and pLannotate feature annotations shown in this document.]
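Description:
pER8 cHA-XERICO is a 12.3 kb binary T-DNA plasmid for estradiol-inducible expression of the Arabidopsis thaliana RING-type ubiquitin E3 ligase XERICO (AT2G04240) in plants. It is built on a Gateway-adapted, C-terminal HA version of the pER8 backbone. The vector is maintained in E. coli through a ColE1/pBR322-type origin with a bom site and is listed as low copy. The pVS1 oriV, RepA and StaA functions support replication and stability in Agrobacterium, and the depositor names GV3101 (pMP90) as the strain used. Bacterial selection is by spectinomycin through an aadA (SmR) gene.

Three units are annotated between the nopaline-type right and left border repeats. The first encodes the chimeric XVE-style transactivator, made of the LexA DNA-binding domain, the VP16 activation domain and an estrogen receptor ligand-binding region (annotated as ERT2), and it ends in the pea rbcS-E9 terminator. The annotation upstream of this unit shows only short 35S-related promoter fragments, so its promoter is not clearly defined by the table. The second unit is a NOS promoter–hygromycin phosphotransferase–NOS terminator cassette for selecting transformed plants. The third is the responsive unit. The catalogue lists a LexA promoter, and the table shows a minimal CaMV 35S promoter upstream of the attB1–XERICO–attB2 expression clone, followed by a pea rbcS-3A fragment that likely supplies the terminator. The short GAL1/GAL10 hits just upstream of the minimal promoter are probably spurious matches in the operator region. The HA tag is recorded as a C-terminal fusion but is not separately annotated.

When estrogen is applied, the activator binds the LexA operators and switches on XERICO-HA. This allows conditional overexpression and epitope-based detection. The associated work concerns phenotypic screens of RING E3 ligases in flowering and ABA-responsive germination.
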