Addgene plasmid #118690: pER8 cHA-XERICO
Depositing lab: Kristiina Himanen. Publication: Genomic and Phenomic Screens for Flower Related RING Type Ubiquitin E3 Ligases in Arabidopsis. Pavicic M, Mouhu K, Wang F, Bilicka M, Chovancek E, Himanen K. Front Plant Sci. 2017 Mar 28;8:416. doi: 10.3389/fpls.2017.00416. eCollection 2017. PubMed 28400782.
Backbone
  Vector backbone: pER8 cHA
  Vector type: Plant Expression
  Selectable markers: Hygromycin
Growth in bacteria
  Bacterial resistance: Spectinomycin, 50 μg/mL
  Growth temperature: 37°C
  Growth strain: DH5alpha
  Copy number: Low Copy
Gene/Insert
  Gene/Insert name: XERICO
  Species: A. thaliana (mustard weed)
  Insert size (bp): 489
  Entrez Gene: XERICO (a.k.a. AT2G04240)
  Promoter: LexA
  Tag / fusion protein: HA (C terminal on insert)
  Cloning method: Gateway Cloning
Terms and licenses: Academic/Nonprofit Terms; Industry Terms: Not Available to Industry
Depositor comments: 28 C in GV3101 (pMP90) strain Our work is based on genomic approaches in Arabidopsis thaliana and groups of genes are presented in all of the following publications: Pavicic Mirko (2019). Multifaceted roles of RING-type ubiquitin E3 ligases: reverse phenomic approaches. http://urn.fi/URN:ISBN:978-951-51-5483-5 Pavicic M., Mouhu K., Wang F., Bilicka M., Chovancek E., & Himanen K. (2017). Genomic and phenomic screens for flower related RING type ubiquitin E3 ligases in Arabidopsis. Frontiers in Plant Science. doi.org/10.3389/fpls.2017.00416 Pavicic M., Wang F., Mouhu K., Himanen K. (2019). High throughput in vitro seed germination screen identified new ABA responsive RING-type ubiquitin E3 ligases in Arabidopsis thaliana. Plant Cell Tissue and Organ Culture. https://link.springer.com/article/10.1007/s11240-019-01700-9
How to cite: pER8 cHA-XERICO was a gift from Kristiina Himanen (Addgene plasmid # 118690 ; http://n2t.net/addgene:118690 ; RRID:Addgene_118690)
